>Addgene plasmid #104999 | phage UbiC NLS HA stdMCP stdHalo | addgene full sequence | sequence record 202896 | Addgene NGS Result
GGCCTCCGCGCCGGGTTTTGGCGCCTCCCGCGGGCGCCCCCCTCCTCACGGCGAGCGCTGCCACGTCAGA
CGAAGGGCGCAGCGAGCGTCCTGATCCTTCCGCCCGGACGCTCAGGACAGCGGCCCGCTGCTCATAAGAC
TCGGCCTTAGAACCCCAGTATCAGCAGAAGGACATTTTAGGACGGGACTTGGGTGACTCTAGGGCACTGG
TTTTCTTTCCAGAGAGCGGAACAGGCGAGGAAAAGTAGTCCCTTCTCGGCGATTCTGCGGAGGGATCTCC
GTGGGGCGGTGAACGCCGATGATTATATAAGGACGCGCCGGGTGTGGCACAGCTAGTTCCGTCGCAGCCG
GGATTTGGGTCGCGGTTCTTGTTTGTGGATCGCTGTGATCGTCACTTGGCGGCCGCGCCACCATGGGCCC
AAAAAAGAAAAGAAAAGTTGGCTACCCCTACGACGTGCCCGACTACGCCCTGGAAGTTCTGTTCCAGGGG
CCCCTGTTATTAATTAACGCTTCTAACTTTACTCAGTTCGTTCTCGTCGACAATGGCGGAACTGGCGACG
TGACTGTCGCCCCAAGCAACTTCGCTAACGGGATCGCTGAATGGATCAGCTCTAACTCGCGTTCACAGGC
TTACAAAGTAACCTGTAGCGTTCGTCAGAGCTCTGCGCAGAATCGCAAATACACCATCAAAGTCGAGGTG
CCTAAAGGCGCCTGGCGTTCGTACTTAAATATGGAACTAACCATTCCAATTTTCGCCACGAATTCCGACT
GCGAGCTTATTGTTAAGGCAATGCAAGGTCTCCTAAAAGATGGAAACCCGATTCCCTCAGCAATCGCAGC
AAACTCCGGCATCTACGCCATGGCCAGCAACTTCACCCAGTTCGTGCTGGTGGACAACGGCGGCACCGGC
GACGTGACCGTGGCCCCCAGCAACTTCGCCAACGGCATCGCCGAGTGGATCAGCAGCAACAGCAGAAGCC
AGGCCTACAAGGTGACCTGCAGCGTGAGACAGAGCAGCGCCCAGAACAGAAAGTACACCATCAAGGTGGA
GGTGCCCAAGGGCGCCTGGAGAAGCTACCTGAACATGGAGCTGACCATCCCCATCTTCGCCACCAACAGC
GACTGCGAGCTGATCGTGAAGGCCATGCAGGGCCTGCTGAAGGACGGCAACCCCATCCCCAGCGCCATCG
CCGCCAACAGCGGCATCTACGCCGACCCACCGGTCGCCACCATGGAAATCGGTACTGGCTTTCCATTCGA
CCCCCATTATGTGGAAGTCCTGGGCGAGCGCATGCACTACGTCGATGTTGGTCCGCGCGATGGCACCCCT
GTGCTGTTCCTGCACGGTAACCCGACCTCCTCCTACGTGTGGCGCAACATCATCCCGCATGTTGCACCGA
CCCATCGCTGCATTGCTCCAGACCTGATCGGTATGGGCAAATCCGACAAACCAGACCTGGGTTATTTCTT
CGACGACCACGTCCGCTTCATGGATGCCTTCATCGAAGCCCTGGGTCTGGAAGAGGTCGTCCTGGTCATT
CACGACTGGGGCTCCGCTCTGGGTTTCCACTGGGCCAAGCGCAATCCAGAGCGCGTCAAAGGTATTGCAT
TTATGGAGTTCATCCGCCCTATCCCGACCTGGGACGAATGGCCAGAATTTGCCCGCGAGACCTTCCAGGC
CTTCCGCACCACCGACGTCGGCCGCAAGCTGATCATCGATCAGAACGTTTTTATCGAGGGTACGCTGCCG
ATGGGTGTCGTCCGCCCGCTGACTGAAGTCGAGATGGACCATTACCGCGAGCCGTTCCTGAATCCTGTTG
ACCGCGAGCCACTGTGGCGCTTCCCAAACGAGCTGCCAATCGCCGGTGAGCCAGCGAACATCGTCGCGCT
GGTCGAAGAATACATGGACTGGCTGCACCAGTCCCCTGTCCCGAAGCTGCTGTTCTGGGGCACCCCAGGC
GTTCTGATCCCACCGGCCGAAGCCGCTCGCCTGGCCAAAAGCCTGCCTAACTGCAAGGCTGTGGACATCG
GCCCGGGTCTGAATCTGCTGCAAGAAGACAACCCGGACCTGATCGGCAGCGAGATCGCGCGCTGGCTGTC
TACTCTGGAGATTTCCGGTGGGAGTGGCGGTTCTGGCGGTAGCGGAGGGGGTGAGATCGGCACCGGCTTC
CCCTTTGACCCTCACTACGTGGAGGTGCTGGGCGAGAGGATGCACTATGTGGACGTGGGACCAAGAGATG
GAACCCCCGTGCTGTTCCTGCACGGCAACCCCACAAGCTCCTACGTGTGGCGGAATATCATCCCACACGT
GGCCCCCACACACAGATGCATCGCCCCAGATCTGATCGGCATGGGCAAGTCCGACAAGCCCGATCTGGGC
TATTTCTTTGACGATCACGTGCGGTTCATGGACGCCTTTATCGAGGCCCTGGGCCTGGAGGAGGTGGTGC
TGGTCATCCACGATTGGGGCTCTGCCCTGGGCTTTCACTGGGCCAAGCGGAACCCCGAGAGAGTGAAGGG
CATCGCCTTCATGGAGTTTATCAGACCAATCCCAACCTGGGATGAGTGGCCTGAGTTCGCCAGAGAGACA
TTCCAGGCCTTTCGGACCACAGACGTGGGCAGAAAGCTGATCATCGATCAGAACGTGTTTATCGAAGGCA
CCCTGCCTATGGGAGTGGTGAGGCCACTGACAGAGGTGGAGATGGACCACTACCGCGAGCCTTTCCTGAA
TCCAGTGGATAGGGAGCCTCTGTGGCGCTTTCCCAACGAGCTGCCTATCGCCGGCGAGCCAGCCAATATC
GTGGCCCTGGTGGAGGAGTATATGGACTGGCTGCACCAGTCCCCTGTGCCAAAGCTGCTGTTCTGGGGCA
CCCCAGGCGTGCTGATCCCTCCCGCAGAGGCAGCAAGGCTGGCCAAGTCTCTGCCCAATTGTAAGGCCGT
GGATATCGGCCCTGGCCTGAACCTGCTGCAGGAGGACAATCCTGATCTGATCGGCAGCGAGATCGCCCGC
TGGCTGTCTACACTGGAGATCAGCGGCTAAATCGATAGATCCTAATCAACCTCTGGATTACAAAATTTGT
GAAAGATTGACTGGTATTCTTAACTATGTTGCTCCTTTTACGCTATGTGGATACGCTGCTTTAATGCCTT
TGTATCATGCTATTGCTTCCCGTATGGCTTTCATTTTCTCCTCCTTGTATAAATCCTGGTTGCTGTCTCT
TTATGAGGAGTTGTGGCCCGTTGTCAGGCAACGTGGCGTGGTGTGCACTGTGTTTGCTGACGCAACCCCC
ACTGGTTGGGGCATTGCCACCACCTGTCAGCTCCTTTCCGGGACTTTCGCTTTCCCCCTCCCTATTGCCA
CGGCGGAACTCATCGCCGCCTGCCTTGCCCGCTGCTGGACAGGGGCTCGGCTGTTGGGCACTGACAATTC
CGTGGTGTTGTCGGGGAAATCATCGTCCTTTCCTTGGCTGCTCGCCTGTGTTGCCACCTGGATTCTGCGC
GGGACGTCCTTCTGCTACGTCCCTTCGGCCCTCAATCCAGCGGACCTTCCTTCCCGCGGCCTGCTGCCGG
CTCTGCGGCCTCTTCCGCGTCTTCGCCTTCGCCCTCAGACGAGTCGGATCTCCCTTTGGGCCGCCTCCCC
GCCTGAGATCCTTTAAGACCAATGACTTACAAGGCAGCTGTAGATCTTAGCCACTTTTTAAAAGAAAAGG
GGGGACTGGAAGGGCTAATTCACTCCCAACGAAGACAAGATCTGCTTTTTGCTTGTACTGGGTCTCTCTG
GTTAGACCAGATCTGAGCCTGGGAGCTCTCTGGCTAACTAGGGAACCCACTGCTTAAGCCTCAATAAAGC
TTGCCTTGAGTGCTTCAAGTAGTGTGTGCCCGTCTGTTGTGTGACTCTGGTAACTAGAGATCCCTCAGAC
CCTTTTAGTCAGTGTGGAAAATCTCTAGCAGTAGTAGTTCATGTCATCTTATTATTCAGTATTTATAACT
TGCAAAGAAATGAATATCAGAGAGTGAGAGGCCCGGGTTAATTAAGGAAAGGGCTAGATCATTCTTGAAG
ACGAAAGGGCCTCGTGATACGCCTATTTTTATAGGTTAATGTCATGATAATAATGGTTTCTTAGACGTCA
GGTGGCACTTTTCGGGGAAATGTGCGCGGAACCCCTATTTGTTTATTTTTCTAAATACATTCAAATATGT
ATCCGCTCATGAGACAATAACCCTGATAAATGCTTCAATAATATTGAAAAAGGAAGAGTATGAGTATTCA
ACATTTCCGTGTCGCCCTTATTCCCTTTTTTGCGGCATTTTGCCTTCCTGTTTTTGCTCACCCAGAAACG
CTGGTGAAAGTAAAAGATGCTGAAGATCAGTTGGGTGCACGAGTGGGTTACATCGAACTGGATCTCAACA
GCGGTAAGATCCTTGAGAGTTTTCGCCCCGAAGAACGTTTTCCAATGATGAGCACTTTTAAAGTTCTGCT
ATGTGGCGCGGTATTATCCCGTGTTGACGCCGGGCAAGAGCAACTCGGTCGCCGCATACACTATTCTCAG
AATGACTTGGTTGAGTACTCACCAGTCACAGAAAAGCATCTTACGGATGGCATGACAGTAAGAGAATTAT
GCAGTGCTGCCATAACCATGAGTGATAACACTGCGGCCAACTTACTTCTGACAACGATCGGAGGACCGAA
GGAGCTAACCGCTTTTTTGCACAACATGGGGGATCATGTAACTCGCCTTGATCGTTGGGAACCGGAGCTG
AATGAAGCCATACCAAACGACGAGCGTGACACCACGATGCCTGTAGCAATGGCAACAACGTTGCGCAAAC
TATTAACTGGCGAACTACTTACTCTAGCTTCCCGGCAACAATTAATAGACTGGATGGAGGCGGATAAAGT
TGCAGGACCACTTCTGCGCTCGGCCCTTCCGGCTGGCTGGTTTATTGCTGATAAATCTGGAGCCGGTGAG
CGTGGGTCTCGCGGTATCATTGCAGCACTGGGGCCAGATGGTAAGCCCTCCCGTATCGTAGTTATCTACA
CGACGGGGAGTCAGGCAACTATGGATGAACGAAATAGACAGATCGCTGAGATAGGTGCCTCACTGATTAA
GCATTGGTAACTGTCAGACCAAGTTTACTCATATATACTTTAGATTGATTTAAAACTTCATTTTTAATTT
AAAAGGATCTAGGTGAAGATCCTTTTTGATAATCTCATGACCAAAATCCCTTAACGTGAGTTTTCGTTCC
ACTGAGCGTCAGACCCCGTAGAAAAGATCAAAGGATCTTCTTGAGATCCTTTTTTTCTGCGCGTAATCTG
CTGCTTGCAAACAAAAAAACCACCGCTACCAGCGGTGGTTTGTTTGCCGGATCAAGAGCTACCAACTCTT
TTTCCGAAGGTAACTGGCTTCAGCAGAGCGCAGATACCAAATACTGTTCTTCTAGTGTAGCCGTAGTTAG
GCCACCACTTCAAGAACTCTGTAGCACCGCCTACATACCTCGCTCTGCTAATCCTGTTACCAGTGGCTGC
TGCCAGTGGCGATAAGTCGTGTCTTACCGGGTTGGACTCAAGACGATAGTTACCGGATAAGGCGCAGCGG
TCGGGCTGAACGGGGGGTTCGTGCACACAGCCCAGCTTGGAGCGAACGACCTACACCGAACTGAGATACC
TACAGCGTGAGCTATGAGAAAGCGCCACGCTTCCCGAAGGGAGAAAGGCGGACAGGTATCCGGTAAGCGG
CAGGGTCGGAACAGGAGAGCGCACGAGGGAGCTTCCAGGGGGAAACGCCTGGTATCTTTATAGTCCTGTC
GGGTTTCGCCACCTCTGACTTGAGCGTCGATTTTTGTGATGCTCGTCAGGGGGGCGGAGCCTATGGAAAA
ACGCCAGCAACGCGGCCTTTTTACGGTTCCTGGCCTTTTGCTGGCCTTTTGCTCACATGTTCTTTCCTGC
GTTATCCCCTGATTCTGTGGATAACCGTATTACCGCCTTTGAGTGAGCTGATACCGCTCGCCGCAGCCGA
ACGACCGAGCGCAGCGAGTCAGTGAGCGAGGAAGCGGAAGAGCGCCCAATACGCAAACCGCCTCTCCCCG
CGCGTTGGCCGATTCATTAATGCAGCAAGCTCATGGCTGACTAATTTTTTTTATTTATGCAGAGGCCGAG
GCCGCCTCGGCCTCTGAGCTATTCCAGAAGTAGTGAGGAGGCTTTTTTGGAGGCCTAGGCTTTTGCAAAA
AGCTCCCCGTGGCACGACAGGTTTCCCGACTGGAAAGCGGGCAGTGAGCGCAACGCAATTAATGTGAGTT
AGCTCACTCATTAGGCACCCCAGGCTTTACACTTTATGCTTCCGGCTCGTATGTTGTGTGGAATTGTGAG
CGGATAACAATTTCACACAGGAAACAGCTATGACATGATTACGAATTTCACAAATAAAGCATTTTTTTCA
CTGCATTCTAGTTGTGGTTTGTCCAAACTCATCAATGTATCTTATCATGTCTGGATCAACTGGATAACTC
AAGCTAACCAAAATCATCCCAAACTTCCCACCCCATACCCTATTACCACTGCCAATTACCTGTGGTTTCA
TTTACTCTAAACCTGTGATTCCTCTGAATTATTTTCATTTTAAAGAAATTGTATTTGTTAAATATGTACT
ACAAACTTAGTAGTTGGAAGGGCTAATTCACTCCCAAAGAAGACAAGATATCCTTGATCTGTGGATCTAC
CACACACAAGGCTACTTCCCTGATTAGCAGAACTACACACCAGGGCCAGGGGTCAGATATCCACTGACCT
TTGGATGGTGCTACAAGCTAGTACCAGTTGAGCCAGATAAGGTAGAAGAGGCCAATAAAGGAGAGAACAC
CAGCTTGTTACACCCTGTGAGCCTGCATGGGATGGATGACCCGGAGAGAGAAGTGTTAGAGTGGAGGTTT
GACAGCCGCCTAGCATTTCATCACGTGGCCCGAGAGCTGCATCCGGAGTACTTCAAGAACTGCTGATATC
GAGCTTGCTACAAGGGACTTTCCGCTGGGGACTTTCCAGGGAGGCGTGGCCTGGGCGGGACTGGGGAGTG
GCGAGCCCTCAGATCCTGCATATAAGCAGCTGCTTTTTGCCTGTACTGGGTCTCTCTGGTTAGACCAGAT
CTGAGCCTGGGAGCTCTCTGGCTAACTAGGGAACCCACTGCTTAAGCCTCAATAAAGCTTGCCTTGAGTG
CTTCAAGTAGTGTGTGCCCGTCTGTTGTGTGACTCTGGTAACTAGAGATCCCTCAGACCCTTTTAGTCAG
TGTGGAAAATCTCTAGCAGTGGCGCCCGAACAGGGACTTGAAAGCGAAAGGGAAACCAGAGGAGCTCTCT
CGACGCAGGACTCGGCTTGCTGAAGCGCGCACGGCAAGAGGCGAGGGGCGGCGACTGGTGAGTACGCCAA
AAATTTTGACTAGCGGAGGCTAGAAGGAGAGAGATGGGTGCGAGAGCGTCAGTATTAAGCGGGGGAGAAT
TAGATCGCGATGGGAAAAAATTCGGTTAAGGCCAGGGGGAAAGAAAAAATATAAATTAAAACATATAGTA
TGGGCAAGCAGGGAGCTAGAACGATTCGCAGTTAATCCTGGCCTGTTAGAAACATCAGAAGGCTGTAGAC
AAATACTGGGACAGCTACAACCATCCCTTCAGACAGGATCAGAAGAACTTAGATCATTATATAATACAGT
AGCAACCCTCTATTGTGTGCATCAAAGGATAGAGATAAAAGACACCAAGGAAGCTTTAGACAAGATAGAG
GAAGAGCAAAACAAAAGTAAGACCACCGCACAGCAAGCGGCCGGCCGCTGATCTTCAGACCTGGAGGAGG
AGATATGAGGGACAATTGGAGAAGTGAATTATATAAATATAAAGTAGTAAAAATTGAACCATTAGGAGTA
GCACCCACCAAGGCAAAGAGAAGAGTGGTGCAGAGAGAAAAAAGAGCAGTGGGAATAGGAGCTTTGTTCC
TTGGGTTCTTGGGAGCAGCAGGAAGCACTATGGGCGCAGCGTCAATGACGCTGACGGTACAGGCCAGACA
ATTATTGTCTGGTATAGTGCAGCAGCAGAACAATTTGCTGAGGGCTATTGAGGCGCAACAGCATCTGTTG
CAACTCACAGTCTGGGGCATCAAGCAGCTCCAGGCAAGAATCCTGGCTGTGGAAAGATACCTAAAGGATC
AACAGCTCCTGGGGATTTGGGGTTGCTCTGGAAAACTCATTTGCACCACTGCTGTGCCTTGGAATGCTAG
TTGGAGTAATAAATCTCTGGAACAGATTTGGAATCACACGACCTGGATGGAGTGGGACAGAGAAATTAAC
AATTACACAAGCTTAATACACTCCTTAATTGAAGAATCGCAAAACCAGCAAGAAAAGAATGAACAAGAAT
TATTGGAATTAGATAAATGGGCAAGTTTGTGGAATTGGTTTAACATAACAAATTGGCTGTGGTATATAAA
ATTATTCATAATGATAGTAGGAGGCTTGGTAGGTTTAAGAATAGTTTTTGCTGTACTTTCTATAGTGAAT
AGAGTTAGGCAGGGATATTCACCATTATCGTTTCAGACCCACCTCCCAACCCCGAGGGGACCCGACAGGC
CCGAAGGAATAGAAGAAGAAGGTGGAGAGAGAGACAGAGACAGATCCATTCGATTAGTGAACGGATCTCG
ACGGTATCGCCGAATTCACAAATGGCAGTATTCATCCACAATTTTAAAAGAAAAGGGGGGATTGGGGGGT
ACAGTGCAGGGGAAAGAATAGTAGACATAATAGCAACAGACATACAAACTAAAGAATTACAAAAACAAAT
TACAAAAATTCAAAATTTTCGGGTTTATTACAGGGACAGCAGAGATCCAGTTTGGACTAGT
Features (pLannotate 1.2.2; 26 found; start..end, strand, type, name):
      1..399     +  promoter       UbC promoter: human ubiquitin C promoter
    509..707     +  CDS            MS2 (fragment): bacteriophage MS2 coat protein binds to a specific stem-loop structure in the viral RNA (Peabody, 1993)
    713..856     +  CDS            MS2 (fragment): bacteriophage MS2 coat protein binds to a specific stem-loop structure in the viral RNA (Peabody, 1993)
    860..1210    +  CDS            CAPSD_BPMS2 (fragment): Experimental evidence at protein level: Swiss-Prot protein existence level 1. Acts as a translational repressor of viral replicase synthesis late in infection. This latter function is the result of capsid protein interaction with an RNA hairpin which contains the replicase ribosome-binding site. From Escherichia phage MS2 (Bacteriophage MS2).
   1235..2118    +  CDS            HaloTag® (fragment): modified bacterial dehalogenase that forms covalent bonds with chloroalkane derivatives
   2153..3025    +  CDS            dhaA: DHAA_PSEPV - Experimental evidence at protein level: Swiss-Prot protein existence level 1. Catalyzes hydrolytic cleavage of carbon-halogen bonds in halogenated aliphatic compounds, leading to the formation of the corresponding primary alcohols, halide ions and protons. Has a broad substrate specificity, as it is able to dehalogenate mono- and di- chlorinated and brominated alkanes (up to at least C10), and the two isomers of 1,3-dichloropropene to 3-chloroallyl alcohol; the highest activity was found with 1,2-dibromoethane, while no activity was observed with the analog 1,2-dichloroethane. Fro
   3054..3642    +  misc_feature   WPRE: woodchuck hepatitis virus posttranscriptional regulatory element
   3650..3715    +  CDS            nef (fragment): NEF_HV1Z2 - Experimental evidence at protein level: Swiss-Prot protein existence level 1. Extracellular Nef protein targets CD4(+) T-lymphocytes for apoptosis by interacting with CXCR4 surface receptors. From Human immunodeficiency virus type 1 group M subtype D (isolate Z2/CDC-Z34) (HIV-1).
   3717..3950    +  LTR            3' LTR (ΔU3): self-inactivating 3' long terminal repeat (LTR) from HIV-1
   4155..4259    +  promoter       AmpR promoter: bla
   4260..5120    +  CDS            AmpR: β-lactamase; bla; confers resistance to ampicillin, carbenicillin, and related antibiotics
   5291..5879    +  rep_origin     ori: high-copy-number ColE1/pMB1/pBR322/pUC origin of replication
   6062..6116    +  CDS            lacI (fragment): lac repressor; lacI; The lac repressor binds to the lac operator to inhibit transcription in E. coli. This inhibition can be relieved by adding lactose or isopropyl-β-D-thiogalactopyranoside (IPTG).
   6122..6215    +  rep_origin     SV40 ori (fragment): SV40 origin of replication
   6240..6277    +  CDS            lacI (fragment): lac repressor; lacI; The lac repressor binds to the lac operator to inhibit transcription in E. coli. This inhibition can be relieved by adding lactose or isopropyl-β-D-thiogalactopyranoside (IPTG).
   6290..6311    +  protein_bind   CAP binding site: CAP binding activates transcription in the presence of cAMP. E. coli catabolite activator protein
   6326..6356    +  promoter       lac promoter: promoter for the E. coli lac operon
   6364..6380    +  protein_bind   lac operator: The lac repressor binds to the lac operator to inhibit transcription in E. coli. This inhibition can be relieved by adding lactose or isopropyl-β-D-thiogalactopyranoside (IPTG). lac repressor encoded by lacI
   6414..6497    +  polyA_signal   SV40 poly(A) signal (fragment): SV40 polyadenylation signal
   6664..6993    +  CDS            nef (fragment): NEF_HV1BR - Experimental evidence at protein level: Swiss-Prot protein existence level 1. Extracellular Nef protein targets CD4(+) T-lymphocytes for apoptosis by interacting with CXCR4 surface receptors (PubMed:14990729). From Human immunodeficiency virus type 1 group M subtype B (isolate BRU/LAI) (HIV-1).
   7041..7298    +  LTR            5' LTR (truncated): truncated 5' long terminal repeat (LTR) from HIV-1
   7345..7470    +  misc_feature   HIV-1 Ψ: packaging signal of human immunodeficiency virus type 1
   7454..7792    +  CDS            HIV-1 gag (fragment): gag protein from human immunodeficiency virus 1; gag
   7967..8200    +  misc_feature   RRE: The Rev response element (RRE) of HIV-1 allows for Rev-dependent mRNA export from the nucleus to the cytoplasm.
   8577..8677    +  CDS            Rev (fragment): human immunodeficiency virus 1 (HIV-1) Rev protein; rev; enhances nuclear export of unspliced and incompletely spliced viral mRNAs
   8722..8839    +  misc_feature   cPPT/CTS: central polypurine tract and central termination sequence of HIV-1
