[The description below was written by a language model from this plasmid's Addgene catalogue record and pLannotate feature annotations shown in this document.]
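Description:
phage UbiC NLS HA stdMCP stdHalo is an HIV-1-based, self-inactivating lentiviral transfer vector built on the pHAGE-UbiC backbone for expression in mammalian cells of an RNA-labeling fusion protein. It is propagated in E. coli through a high-copy ColE1/pUC-type origin and selected with ampicillin via the β-lactamase gene. The full sequence record is about 8.9 kb. The viral portion annotated in it comprises a truncated 5' LTR, the Ψ packaging signal with a gag fragment, the Rev response element, the cPPT/CTS, a WPRE downstream of the insert, and a ΔU3 3' LTR. Together these allow the genomic RNA to be packaged when helper functions are supplied in trans, exported in a Rev-dependent manner, and integrated. They leave the provirus without LTR promoter activity, so expression depends on the internal promoter. The short nef, Rev, lacI, lac promoter/operator and SV40 fragments annotated appear to be backbone remnants rather than functional payload.

The payload is a synthetic open reading frame of roughly 2.6 kb driven by the human ubiquitin C promoter. According to the catalogue entry, it begins with a nuclear localization signal and an HA epitope tag, which the feature table does not annotate separately. These are followed by two copies of the bacteriophage MS2 coat protein and two copies of the HaloTag dehalogenase. The tandem copies are "synonymous", encoding the same protein with different codon usage. This probably explains why the second copies are annotated under related protein database entries (the MS2 capsid protein and DhaA), and such recoding reduces direct repeats that are prone to recombination in lentiviral vectors. MCP binds MS2 stem-loops engineered into a transcript of interest, and HaloTag covalently captures chloroalkane-linked fluorescent ligands. The construct is intended for labeling mRNAs for imaging, including single-molecule studies.
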