Addgene plasmid #104999: phage UbiC NLS HA stdMCP stdHalo
Purpose: Lentiviral vector expressing synonymous tandem MS2 coat protein fused to synonymous tandem Halo-tag for mRNA labeling
Depositing lab: Jeffrey Chao. Depositing organization: Friedrich Miescher Institute for Biomedical Research. Publication: Single-Molecule Quantification of Translation-Dependent Association of mRNAs with the Endoplasmic Reticulum. Voigt F, Zhang H, Cui XA, Triebold D, Liu AX, Eglinger J, Lee ES, Chao JA, Palazzo AF. Cell Rep. 2017 Dec 26;21(13):3740-3753. doi: 10.1016/j.celrep.2017.12.008. PubMed 29281824.
Backbone
  Vector backbone: pHAGE-UbiC
  Vector type: Mammalian Expression, Bacterial Expression, Lentiviral
Growth in bacteria
  Bacterial resistance: Ampicillin, 100 μg/mL
  Growth temperature: 37°C
  Growth strain: NEB Stable
  Copy number: High Copy
Gene/Insert
  Gene/Insert name: stdMCP-stdHalo
  Species: Synthetic
  Insert size (bp): 2628
  Promoter: UbiC
  Tag / fusion protein: NLS (N terminal on insert); HA tag (N terminal on insert); Two synonymous copies of the MS2 coat protein (N terminal on insert); Two synonymous copies of the Halo-tag
  Cloning method: Unknown
  Sequencing primers: 5′ GTGTGGCACAGCTAGTTCC
Terms and licenses: Academic/Nonprofit Terms; Industry Terms: Not Available to Industry
How to cite: phage UbiC NLS HA stdMCP stdHalo was a gift from Jeffrey Chao (Addgene plasmid # 104999 ; http://n2t.net/addgene:104999 ; RRID:Addgene_104999)
